Addgene plasmid #105312: pEGFP Kind2 S181E
Purpose: To study altered downstream functions of phospholylation-site mimetic kindlin2
Depositing lab: Kenneth Yamada. Depositing organization: National Institute of Dental and Craniofacial Research (NIDCR). Publication: Dense fibrillar collagen is a potent inducer of invadopodia via a specific signaling network. Artym VV, Swatkoski S, Matsumoto K, Campbell CB, Petrie RJ, Dimitriadis EK, Li X, Mueller SC, Bugge TH, Gucek M, Yamada KM. J Cell Biol. 2015 Feb 2;208(3):331-50. doi: 10.1083/jcb.201405099. PubMed 25646088.
Backbone
  Vector backbone: pEGFP-NV
  Backbone manufacturer: modified pEGFP-N1
  Vector type: Mammalian Expression
Growth in bacteria
  Bacterial resistance: Kanamycin, 50 μg/mL
  Growth temperature: 37°C
  Growth strain: DH5alpha
  Copy number: High Copy
Gene/Insert
  Gene/Insert name: Kindlin2 (alt names: FERMT2; fermitin family member 2)
  Species: H. sapiens (human)
  Insert size (bp): 2100
  Mutation: S181E
  GenBank ID: NM_006832
  Entrez Gene: FERMT2 (a.k.a. KIND2, MIG2, PLEKHC1, UNC112, UNC112B, mig-2)
  Tag / fusion protein: EGFP (C terminal on backbone)
  Cloning method: Restriction Enzyme; 5′ cloning site Nhe1 (unknown if destroyed); 3′ cloning site BamH1 (unknown if destroyed)
  Sequencing primers: 5′ GGGAAAAGAAGAGAACTTGG
Terms and licenses: Academic/Nonprofit Terms; Industry Terms: Not Available to Industry
Depositor comments: Mutation in Kindlin2 was introduced by using site-directed mutagenesis (Stratagene)
How to cite: pEGFP Kind2 S181E was a gift from Kenneth Yamada (Addgene plasmid # 105312 ; http://n2t.net/addgene:105312 ; RRID:Addgene_105312)
