[The description below was written by a language model from this plasmid's Addgene catalogue record and pLannotate feature annotations shown in this document.]
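Description:
pEGFP Kind2 S181E is a mammalian expression plasmid built on pEGFP-NV, a modified version of pEGFP-N1. It encodes human kindlin-2 (FERMT2) fused at its C terminus to EGFP. The sequenced record is about 6.7 kb. In bacteria the plasmid replicates at high copy from a ColE1/pUC-type origin and is selected with kanamycin. An f1 phage origin is also present. The single NeoR/KanR (Tn5 aminoglycoside phosphotransferase) gene sits behind tandem bacterial (bla) and SV40 early promoters and is followed by an HSV TK polyadenylation signal. This arrangement gives kanamycin resistance in E. coli and allows G418 selection of transfected mammalian cells. The short annotated fragments of ble, SV40 large T antigen and bGH poly(A) appear to be backbone remnants or annotation matches rather than functional elements.

The expression cassette uses the human CMV immediate-early enhancer and promoter to drive the FERMT2 open reading frame of roughly 2.0 kb, which was cloned between NheI and BamHI sites. EGFP follows after a short linker region, and the transcript ends at the SV40 poly(A) signal. The kindlin-2 coding sequence carries an S181E substitution introduced by site-directed mutagenesis. Replacing serine 181 with glutamate is intended to mimic constitutive phosphorylation at that site.

Kindlin-2 is a FERM-domain scaffold that cooperates with talin in integrin activation and is needed for focal adhesion assembly. The fluorescent phosphomimetic fusion allows both localisation and functional consequences of this modification to be followed in live or fixed cells. The stated purpose is to study altered downstream functions of phosphomimetic kindlin-2, and the associated work concerns invadopodia induction by dense fibrillar collagen.
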