Features (pLannotate 1.2.2; 14 found; start..end, strand, type, name):
     11..599     +  rep_origin     ori: high-copy-number ColE1/pMB1/pBR322/pUC origin of replication
    774..1077    +  enhancer       CMV enhancer: human cytomegalovirus immediate early enhancer
   1078..1281    +  promoter       CMV promoter: human cytomegalovirus (CMV) immediate early promoter
   1317..3356    +  CDS            FERMT2: FERM2_HUMAN - Also known as KIND2, MIG2, PLEKHC1. Experimental evidence at protein level: Swiss-Prot protein existence level 1. Scaffolding protein that enhances integrin activation mediated by TLN1 and/or TLN2, but activates integrins only weakly by itself. Binds to membranes enriched in phosphoinositides. Enhances integrin-mediated cell adhesion onto the extracellular matrix and cell spreading; this requires both its ability to interact with integrins and with phospholipid membranes. Required for the assembly of focal adhesions. Participates in the connection between extracellular matrix adh
   3378..4097    +  CDS            EGFP: the original enhanced GFP (Yang et al., 1996) mammalian codon-optimized
   4114..4197    +  CDS            large T antigen (fragment): large T antigen from SV40 (simian virus 40)
   4220..4341    +  polyA_signal   SV40 poly(A) signal: SV40 polyadenylation signal
   4375..4803    -  rep_origin     f1 ori (sequence partly withheld): f1 bacteriophage origin of replication; arrow indicates direction of (+) strand synthesis
   4830..4934    +  promoter       AmpR promoter: bla
   4936..5293    +  promoter       SV40 promoter: SV40 enhancer and early promoter
   5328..6122    +  CDS            NeoR/KanR: aminoglycoside phosphotransferase from Tn5; aph(3')-II (or nptII); confers resistance to neomycin, kanamycin, and G418 (Geneticin®)
   6143..6295    +  CDS            ble (fragment): BLE_KLEPN - Experimental evidence at protein level: Swiss-Prot protein existence level 1. Binding protein with a strong affinity to the bleomycin family of antibiotics. Binds to CL990; an antimitotic-antibiotic compound. From Klebsiella pneumoniae.
   6354..6401    +  polyA_signal   HSV TK poly(A) signal: herpes simplex virus thymidine kinase polyadenylation signal (Cole and Stacy, 1985)
   6492..6508    -  polyA_signal   bGH poly(A) signal (fragment): bovine growth hormone polyadenylation signal
>Addgene plasmid #105312 | pEGFP Kind2 S181E | addgene full sequence | sequence record 204244 | Addgene NGS Result
AAGGATCTTCTTGAGATCCTTTTTTTCTGCGCGTAATCTGCTGCTTGCAAACAAAAAAACCACCGCTACC
AGCGGTGGTTTGTTTGCCGGATCAAGAGCTACCAACTCTTTTTCCGAAGGTAACTGGCTTCAGCAGAGCG
CAGATACCAAATACTGTTCTTCTAGTGTAGCCGTAGTTAGGCCACCACTTCAAGAACTCTGTAGCACCGC
CTACATACCTCGCTCTGCTAATCCTGTTACCAGTGGCTGCTGCCAGTGGCGATAAGTCGTGTCTTACCGG
GTTGGACTCAAGACGATAGTTACCGGATAAGGCGCAGCGGTCGGGCTGAACGGGGGGTTCGTGCACACAG
CCCAGCTTGGAGCGAACGACCTACACCGAACTGAGATACCTACAGCGTGAGCTATGAGAAAGCGCCACGC
TTCCCGAAGGGAGAAAGGCGGACAGGTATCCGGTAAGCGGCAGGGTCGGAACAGGAGAGCGCACGAGGGA
GCTTCCAGGGGGAAACGCCTGGTATCTTTATAGTCCTGTCGGGTTTCGCCACCTCTGACTTGAGCGTCGA
TTTTTGTGATGCTCGTCAGGGGGGCGGAGCCTATGGAAAAACGCCAGCAACGCGGCCTTTTTACGGTTCC
TGGCCTTTTGCTGGCCTTTTGCTCACATGTTCTTTCCTGCGTTATCCCCTGATTCTGTGGATAACCGTAT
TACCGCCATGCATTAGTTATTAATAGTAATCAATTACGGGGTCATTAGTTCATAGCCCATATATGGAGTT
CCGCGTTACATAACTTACGGTAAATGGCCCGCCTGGCTGACCGCCCAACGACCCCCGCCCATTGACGTCA
ATAATGACGTATGTTCCCATAGTAACGCCAATAGGGACTTTCCATTGACGTCAATGGGTGGAGTATTTAC
GGTAAACTGCCCACTTGGCAGTACATCAAGTGTATCATATGCCAAGTACGCCCCCTATTGACGTCAATGA
CGGTAAATGGCCCGCCTGGCATTATGCCCAGTACATGACCTTATGGGACTTTCCTACTTGGCAGTACATC
TACGTATTAGTCATCGCTATTACCATGGTGATGCGGTTTTGGCAGTACATCAATGGGCGTGGATAGCGGT
TTGACTCACGGGGATTTCCAAGTCTCCACCCCATTGACGTCAATGGGAGTTTGTTTTGGCACCAAAATCA
ACGGGACTTTCCAAAATGTCGTAACAACTCCGCCCCATTGACGCAAATGGGCGGTAGGCGTGTACGGTGG
GAGGTCTATATAAGCAGAGCTGGTTTAGTGAACCGTCAGATCCGCTAGCGGCCACCATGGCTCTGGACGG
GATAAGGATGCCAGATGGCTGCTACGCGGACGGGACGTGGGAACTGAGTGTCCATGTGACGGACCTGAAC
CGCGATGTCACCCTGAGAGTGACCGGCGAGGTGCACATTGGAGGCGTGATGCTTAAGCTGGTGGAGAAAC
TCGATGTAAAAAAAGATTGGTCTGACCATGCTCTCTGGTGGGAAAAGAAGAGAACTTGGCTTCTGAAGAC
ACATTGGACCTTAGATAAGTATGGTATTCAGGCAGATGCTAAGCTTCAGTTCACCCCTCAGCACAAACTG
CTCCGCCTGCAGCTTCCCAACATGAAGTATGTGAAGGTGAAAGTGAATTTCTCTGATAGAGTCTTCAAAG
CTGTTTCTGACATCTGTAAGACTTTTAATATCAGACACCCCGAAGAACTTTCTCTCTTAAAGAAACCCAG
AGATCCAACAAAGAAAAAAAAGAAGAAGCTAGATGACCAGTCTGAAGATGAGGCACTTGAATTAGAGGGG
CCTCTTATCACTCCTGGATCAGGAAGTATATATTCAGAGCCAGGACTGTATAGTAAAACAATGACCCCCA
CTTATGATGCTCATGATGGAAGCCCCTTGTCACCAACTTCTGCTTGGTTTGGTGACAGTGCTTTGTCAGA
AGGCAATCCTGGTATACTTGCTGTCAGTCAACCAATCACGTCACCAGAAATCTTGGCAAAAATGTTCAAG
CCTCAAGCTCTTCTTGATAAAGCAAAAATCAACCAAGGATGGCTTGATTCCTCAAGATCTCTCATGGAAC
AAGATGTGAAGGAAAATGAGGCCTTGCTGCTCCGATTCAAGTATTACAGCTTTTTTGATTTGAATCCAAA
GTATGATGCAATCAGAATCAATCAGCTTTATGAGCAGGCCAAATGGGCCATTCTCCTGGAAGAGATTGAA
TGCACAGAAGAAGAAATGATGATGTTTGCAGCCCTGCAGTATCATATCAATAAGCTGTCAATCATGACAT
CAGAGAATCATTTGAACAACAGTGACAAAGAAGTTGATGAAGTTGATGCTGCCCTTTCAGACCTGGAGAT
TACTCTGGAAGGGGGTAAAACGTCAACAATTTTGGGTGACATTACTTCCATTCCTGAACTTGCTGACTAC
ATTAAAGTTTTCAAGCCAAAAAAGCTGACTCTGAAAGGTTACAAACAATATTGGTGCACCTTCAAAGACA
CATCCATTTCTTGTTATAAGAGCAAAGAAGAATCCAGTGGCACACCAGCTCATCAGATGAACCTCAGGGG
ATGTGAAGTTACCCCAGATGTAAACATTTCAGGCCAAAAATTTAACATTAAACTCCTGATTCCAGTTGCA
GAAGGCATGAATGAAATCTGGCTTCGTTGTGACAATGAAAAACAGTATGCACACTGGATGGCAGCCTGCA
GATTAGCCTCCAAAGGCAAGACCATGGCGGACAGTTCTTACAACTTAGAAGTTCAGAATATTCTTTCCTT
TCTGAAGATGCAGCATTTAAACCCAGATCCTCAGTTAATACCAGAGCAGATCACGACTGATATAACTCCT
GAATGTTTGGTGTCTCCCCGCTATCTAAAAAAGTATAAGAACAAGCAGATAACAGCGAGAATCTTGGAGG
CCCATCAGAATGTAGCTCAGATGAGTCTAATTGAAGCCAAGATGAGATTTATTCAAGCTTGGCAGTCACT
ACCTGAATTTGGCATCACTCACTTCATTGCAAGGTTCCAAGGGGGCAAAAAAGAAGAACTTATTGGAATT
GCATACAACAGACTGATTCGGATGGATGCCAGCACTGGAGATGCAATTAAAACATGGCGTTTCAGCAACA
TGAAACAGTGGAATGTCAACTGGGAAATCAAAATGGTCACCGTAGAGTTTGCAGATGAAGTACGATTGTC
CTTCATTTGTACTGAAGTAGATTGCAAAGTGGTTCATGAATTCATTGGTGGCTACATATTTCTCTCAACA
CGTGCAAAAGACCAAAACGAGAGTTTAGATGAAGAGATGTTCTACAAACTTACCAGTGGTTGGGTGGGTA
ACTCAGGGGATCCAGGAATGGTGAGCAAGGGCGAGGAGCTGTTCACCGGGGTGGTGCCCATCCTGGTCGA
GCTGGACGGCGACGTAAACGGCCACAAGTTCAGCGTGTCCGGCGAGGGCGAGGGCGATGCCACCTACGGC
AAGCTGACCCTGAAGTTCATCTGCACCACCGGCAAGCTGCCCGTGCCCTGGCCCACCCTCGTGACCACCC
TGACCTACGGCGTGCAGTGCTTCAGCCGCTACCCCGACCACATGAAGCAGCACGACTTCTTCAAGTCCGC
CATGCCCGAAGGCTACGTCCAGGAGCGCACCATCTTCTTCAAGGACGACGGCAACTACAAGACCCGCGCC
GAGGTGAAGTTCGAGGGCGACACCCTGGTGAACCGCATCGAGCTGAAGGGCATCGACTTCAAGGAGGACG
GCAACATCCTGGGGCACAAGCTGGAGTACAACTACAACAGCCACAACGTCTATATCATGGCCGACAAGCA
GAAGAACGGCATCAAGGTGAACTTCAAGATCCGCCACAACATCGAGGACGGCAGCGTGCAGCTCGCCGAC
CACTACCAGCAGAACACCCCCATCGGCGACGGCCCCGTGCTGCTGCCCGACAACCACTACCTGAGCACCC
AGTCCGCCCTGAGCAAAGACCCCAACGAGAAGCGCGATCACATGGTCCTGCTGGAGTTCGTGACCGCCGC
CGGGATCACTCTCGGCATGGACGAGCTGTACAAGTAAAGCGGCCGCGACTCTAGATCATAATCAGCCATA
CCACATTTGTAGAGGTTTTACTTGCTTTAAAAAACCTCCCACACCTCCCCCTGAACCTGAAACATAAAAT
GAATGCAATTGTTGTTGTTAACTTGTTTATTGCAGCTTATAATGGTTACAAATAAAGCAATAGCATCACA
AATTTCACAAATAAAGCATTTTTTTCACTGCATTCTAGTTGTGGTTTGTCCAAACTCATCAATGTATCTT
AAGGCGTAAATTGTAAGCGTTAATATTTTGTTAAAATTCGCGTTAAATTTTTGTTAAATCAGCTCATTTT
TTAACCAATAGGCCGAAATCGGCAAAATCCCTTATAAATCAAAAGAATAGACCGAGATAGGGT
[37 nt withheld, positions 4474-4510]
AAAGAACGTGGACTCCAACGTCAAAGG
[49 nt withheld, positions 4538-4586]
T
[91 nt withheld, positions 4588-4678]
G
[124 nt withheld, positions 4680-4803]
CAGGTGGCACTTTTCGGGGAAATGTGCGCGGAACCCCTATTTGTTTATTTTTCTAAATACATTCAAATAT
GTATCCGCTCATGAGACAATAACCCTGATAAATGCTTCAATAATATTGAAAAAGGAAGAGTCCTGAGGCG
GAAAGAACCAGCTGTGGAATGTGTGTCAGTTAGGGTGTGGAAAGTCCCCAGGCTCCCCAGCAGGCAGAAG
TATGCAAAGCATGCATCTCAATTAGTCAGCAACCAGGTGTGGAAAGTCCCCAGGCTCCCCAGCAGGCAGA
AGTATGCAAAGCATGCATCTCAATTAGTCAGCAACCATAGTCCCGCCCCTAACTCCGCCCATCCCGCCCC
TAACTCCGCCCAGTTCCGCCCATTCTCCGCCCCATGGCTGACTAATTTTTTTTATTTATGCAGAGGCCGA
GGCCGCCTCGGCCTCTGAGCTATTCCAGAAGTAGTGAGGAGGCTTTTTTGGAGGCCTAGGCTTTTGCAAA
GATCGATCAAGAGACAGGATGAGGATCGTTTCGCATGATTGAACAAGATGGATTGCACGCAGGTTCTCCG
GCCGCTTGGGTGGAGAGGCTATTCGGCTATGACTGGGCACAACAGACAATCGGCTGCTCTGATGCCGCCG
TGTTCCGGCTGTCAGCGCAGGGGCGCCCGGTTCTTTTTGTCAAGACCGACCTGTCCGGTGCCCTGAATGA
ACTGCAAGACGAGGCAGCGCGGCTATCGTGGCTGGCCACGACGGGCGTTCCTTGCGCAGCTGTGCTCGAC
GTTGTCACTGAAGCGGGAAGGGACTGGCTGCTATTGGGCGAAGTGCCGGGGCAGGATCTCCTGTCATCTC
ACCTTGCTCCTGCCGAGAAAGTATCCATCATGGCTGATGCAATGCGGCGGCTGCATACGCTTGATCCGGC
TACCTGCCCATTCGACCACCAAGCGAAACATCGCATCGAGCGAGCACGTACTCGGATGGAAGCCGGTCTT
GTCGATCAGGATGATCTGGACGAAGAGCATCAGGGGCTCGCGCCAGCCGAACTGTTCGCCAGGCTCAAGG
CGAGCATGCCCGACGGCGAGGATCTCGTCGTGACCCATGGCGATGCCTGCTTGCCGAATATCATGGTGGA
AAATGGCCGCTTTTCTGGATTCATCGACTGTGGCCGGCTGGGTGTGGCGGACCGCTATCAGGACATAGCG
TTGGCTACCCGTGATATTGCTGAAGAGCTTGGCGGCGAATGGGCTGACCGCTTCCTCGTGCTTTACGGTA
TCGCCGCTCCCGATTCGCAGCGCATCGCCTTCTATCGCCTTCTTGACGAGTTCTTCTGAGCGGGACTCTG
GGGTTCGAAATGACCGACCAAGCGACGCCCAACCTGCCATCACGAGATTTCGATTCCACCGCCGCCTTCT
ATGAAAGGTTGGGCTTCGGAATCGTTTTCCGGGACGCCGGCTGGATGATCCTCCAGCGCGGGGATCTCAT
GCTGGAGTTCTTCGCCCACCCTAGGGGGAGGCTAACTGAAACACGGAAGGAGACAATACCGGAAGGAACC
CGCGCTATGACGGCAATAAAAAGACAGAATAAAACGCACGGTGTTGGGTCGTTTGTTCATAAACGCGGGG
TTCGGTCCCAGGGCTGGCACTCTGTCGATACCCCACCGAGACCCCATTGGGGCCAATACGCCCGCGTTTC
TTCCTTTTCCCCACCCCACCCCCCAAGTTCGGGTGAAGGCCCAGGGCTCGCAGCCAACGTCGGGGCGGCA
GGCCCTGCCATAGCCTCAGGTTACTCATATATACTTTAGATTGATTTAAAACTTCATTTTTAATTTAAAA
GGATCTAGGTGAAGATCCTTTTTGATAATCTCATGACCAAAATCCCTTAACGTGAGTTTTCGTTCCACTG
AGCGTCAGACCCCGTAGAAAAGATCA
