>Addgene plasmid #105312 | pEGFP Kind2 S181E | depositor partial sequence | sequence record 199512 | S181E mutation sequence
ATTCAGGCAGATGCTAAGCTTCAGTTCACCCCTCAGCACAAACTGCTCCGCCTGCAGCTTCCCAACATGA
AGTATGTGAAGGTGAAAGTGAATTTCTCTGATAGAGTCTTCAAAGCTGTTTCTGACATCTGTAAGACTTT
TAATATCAGACACCCCGAAGAACTTTCTCTCTTAAAGAAACCCAGAGATCCAACAAAGAAAAAAAAGAAG
AAGCTAGATGACCAGTCTGAAGATGAGGCACTTGAATTAGAGGGGCCTCTTATCACTCCTGGATCAGGAA
GTATATATTCAGAGCCAGGACTGTATAGTAAAACAATGACCCCCACTTATGATGCTCATGATGGAAGCCC
CTTGTCACCAACTTCTGCTTGGTTTGGTGACAGTGCTTTGTCAGAAGGCAATCCTGGTATACTTGCTGTC
AGTCAACCAATCACGTCACCAGAAATCTTGGCAAAAATGTTCAAGCCTCAAGCTCTTCTTGATAAAGCAA
AAATCAACCAAGGATGGCTTGATTCCTCAAGATCTCTCATGGAACAAGATGTGAAGGAAAATGAGGCCTT
GCTGCTCCGATTCAAGTATTACAGCTTTTTTGATTTGAATCCAAAGTATGATGCAATCAGAATCAATCAG
CTTTATGAGCAGGCCAAATGGGCCATTCTCCTGGAAGAGATTGAATGCACAGAAGAAGAAATGATGATGT
TTGCAGCCCTGCAGTATCATATCAATAAGCTGTCAATCATGACATCAGAGAATCATTTGAACAACAGTGA
CAAAGAAGTTGATGAAGTTGATGCTGCCCTTTCAGACCTGGAGATTACTCTGGAA
